Addgene plasmid #22010: pBiFC-VN173
Purpose: Mammalian expression of a fluorescent protein fragment derived from Venus for BiFC and multicolor BiFC assays
Depositing lab: Chang-Deng Hu. Depositing organization: Purdue University. Publication: Identification of new fluorescent protein fragments for bimolecular fluorescence complementation analysis under physiological conditions. Shyu YJ, Liu H, Deng X, Hu CD. Biotechniques. 2006 Jan . 40(1):61-6. 10.2144/000112036 PubMed 16454041.
Backbone
  Vector backbone: pFlag-CMV
  Backbone manufacturer: Sigma
  Backbone size w/o insert (bp): 4700
  Vector type: Mammalian Expression
Growth in bacteria
  Bacterial resistance: Ampicillin, 100 μg/mL
  Growth temperature: 37°C
  Growth strain: DH5alpha
  Copy number: High Copy
Gene/Insert
  Gene/Insert name: VN173 (alt name: Venus (1-172))
  Species: Aequorea victoria
  Insert size (bp): 516
  Mutation: Venus residus 1-172
  Tag / fusion protein: FLAG (N terminal on backbone)
  Cloning method: Restriction Enzyme; 5′ cloning site Xba I (not destroyed); 3′ cloning site BamHI (not destroyed)
  Sequencing primers: 5′ CMV-F; 3′ hGH-PA-R
Terms and licenses: Academic/Nonprofit Terms; Industry Terms: Not Available to Industry
Depositor comments: Shyu Y, Suarez C, and Hu, CD. Visualization of ternary complexes in living cells by using a BiFC-based FRET analysis. Nature Protocols, 3:1693-1702 (2008) Multicloning sites are available between FLAG and VN173
How to cite: pBiFC-VN173 was a gift from Chang-Deng Hu (Addgene plasmid # 22010 ; http://n2t.net/addgene:22010 ; RRID:Addgene_22010)
