[The description below was written by a language model from this plasmid's Addgene catalogue record and pLannotate feature annotations shown in this document.]
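Description:
pBiFC-VN173 is a mammalian expression plasmid built on the pFlag-CMV backbone and designed for bimolecular fluorescence complementation (BiFC) assays. It is maintained in E. coli as a high-copy plasmid through a ColE1/pUC-type origin and selected with ampicillin via the β-lactamase gene. An f1 origin is also present, along with leftover cloning-vector elements (lacZα and lacI fragments, lac promoter/operator, T7 promoter) that play no evident role in its intended use. An SV40 enhancer/early promoter region is annotated as well, but the feature table shows no mammalian selection marker associated with it.

The expression cassette is driven by the human CMV immediate early enhancer and promoter and terminated by the human growth hormone polyadenylation signal. It encodes an N-terminal FLAG epitope (annotated only as a short fragment matching the 3xFLAG motif), followed by a multiple cloning site and then VN173, the N-terminal fragment (residues 1–172) of the Aequorea victoria-derived yellow fluorescent protein Venus. A protein of interest cloned into the sites between FLAG and VN173 is thus expressed as a FLAG-tagged fusion carrying the non-fluorescent Venus fragment at its C-terminus. When this fusion is co-expressed with a partner protein fused to a complementary C-terminal fluorescent protein fragment, interaction between the two proteins brings the fragments together and reconstitutes fluorescence. This reports the interaction and its subcellular location in living cells. The record indicates use in standard and multicolor BiFC, and the depositor comments also point to BiFC-based FRET analysis of ternary complexes. The FLAG tag allows the fusion's expression to be checked by immunodetection.
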