Features (pLannotate 1.2.2; 16 found; start..end, strand, type, name):
    263..885     -  polyA_signal   hGH poly(A) signal: human growth hormone polyadenylation signal
    896..1414    -  CDS            VN173: N-terminal fragment of mVenus for use in bimolecular fluorescence complementation (BiFC) (Kodama and Hu, 2010)
   1488..1508    -  CDS            3xFLAG (fragment): three tandem FLAG® epitope tags
   1544..1743    -  promoter       CMV promoter: human cytomegalovirus (CMV) immediate early promoter
   1745..2124    -  enhancer       CMV enhancer: human cytomegalovirus immediate early enhancer
   2284..2438    +  CDS            lacZα (fragment): LacZα fragment of β-galactosidase; lacZ fragment
   2469..2897    -  rep_origin     f1 ori (sequence partly withheld): f1 bacteriophage origin of replication; arrow indicates direction of (+) strand synthesis
   2924..3028    +  promoter       AmpR promoter: bla
   3029..3889    +  CDS            AmpR: β-lactamase; bla; confers resistance to ampicillin, carbenicillin, and related antibiotics
   4060..4648    +  rep_origin     ori: high-copy-number ColE1/pMB1/pBR322/pUC origin of replication
   4831..4923    +  CDS            lacI (fragment): lac repressor; lacI; The lac repressor binds to the lac operator to inhibit transcription in E. coli. This inhibition can be relieved by adding lactose or isopropyl-β-D-thiogalactopyranoside (IPTG).
   4936..4957    +  protein_bind   CAP binding site: CAP binding activates transcription in the presence of cAMP. E. coli catabolite activator protein
   4972..5002    +  promoter       lac promoter: promoter for the E. coli lac operon
   5010..5026    +  protein_bind   lac operator: The lac repressor binds to the lac operator to inhibit transcription in E. coli. This inhibition can be relieved by adding lactose or isopropyl-β-D-thiogalactopyranoside (IPTG). lac repressor encoded by lacI
   5064..5082    +  promoter       T7 promoter: promoter for bacteriophage T7 RNA polymerase
   5121..234     -  promoter       SV40 promoter (across the origin): SV40 enhancer and early promoter
>Addgene plasmid #22010 | pBiFC-VN173 | addgene full sequence | sequence record 354487 | Addgene NGS Result
TAGTCAGCCATGGGGCGGAGAATGGGCGGAACTGGGCGGAGTTAGGGGCGGGATGGGCGGAGTTAGGGGC
GGGACTATGGTTGCTGACTAATTGAGATGCATGCTTTGCATACTTCTGCCTGCTGGGGAGCCTGGGGACT
TTCCACACCTGGTTGCTGACTAATTGAGATGCATGCTTTGCATACTTCTGCCTGCTGGGGAGCCTGGGGA
CTTTCCACACCCTAACTGACACACATTCCACAGCCAAGCTGGCCGCGTACCCAATTCAACAGGCATCTAC
TGAGTGGACCCAACGCATGAGAGGACAGTGCCAAGCAAGCAACTCAAATGTCCCACCGGTTGGGCATGGC
CAGGTAGCCTATGCTGTGTCTGGACGTCCTCCTGCTGGTATAGTTATTTTAAAATCAGAAGGACAGGGAA
GGGAGCAGTGGTTCACGCCTGTAATCCCAGCAATTTGGGAGGCCAAGGTGGGTAGATCACCTGAGATTAG
GAGTTGGAGACCAGCCTGGCCAATATGGTGAAACCCCGTCTCTACCAAAAAAACAAAAATTAGCTGAGCC
TGGTCATGCATGCCTGGAATCCCAACAACTCGGGAGGCTGAGGCAGGAGAATCGCTTGAACCCAGGAGGC
GGAGATTGCAGTGAGCCAAGATTGTGCCACTGCACTCCAGCTTGGTTCCCAATAGACCCCGCAGGCCCTA
CAGGTTGTCTTCCCAACTTGCCCCTTGCTCCATACCACCCCCCTCCACCCCATAATATTATAGAAGGACA
CCTAGTCAGACAAAATGATGCAACTTAATTTTATTAGGACAAGGCTGGTGGGCACTGGAGTGGCAACTTC
CAGGGCCAGGAGAGGCACTGGGGAGGGGTCACAGGGATGCCACCCGGGATCCCTACTCGATGTTGTGGCG
GATCTTGAAGTTGGCCTTGATGCCGTTCTTCTGCTTGTCGGCGGTGATATAGACGTTGTGGCTGTTGTAG
TTGTACTCCAGCTTGTGCCCCAGGATGTTGCCGTCCTCCTTGAAGTCGATGCCCTTCAGCTCGATGCGGT
TCACCAGGGTGTCGCCCTCGAACTTCACCTCGGCGCGGGTCTTGTAGTTGCCGTCGTCCTTGAAGAAGAT
GGTGCGCTCCTGGACGTAGCCTTCGGGCATGGCGGACTTGAAGAAGTCGTGCTGCTTCATGTGGTCGGGG
TAGCGGGCGAAGCACTGCAGGCCGTAGCCCAGGGTGGTCACGAGGGTGGGCCAGGGCACGGGCAGCTTGC
CGGTGGTGCAGATCAGCTTCAGGGTCAGCTTGCCGTAGGTGGCATCGCCCTCGCCCTCGCCGGACACGCT
GAACTTGTGGCCGTTTACGTCGCCGTCCAGCTCGACCAGGATGGGCACCACCCCGGTGAACAGCTCCTCG
CCCTTGCTCACCATGGTGGCGATGGATCTTCTAGAGTCGACTGGTACCGATATCAGATCTATCGATGAAT
TCGCGGCCGCAAGCTTGTCGTCATCGTCTTTGTAGTCCATGGTAGATCAATTCTGACGGTTCACTAAACG
AGCTCTGCTTATATAGACCTCCCACCGTACACGCCTACCGCCCATTTGCGTCAACGGGGCGGGGTTATTA
CGACATTTTGGAAAGTCCCGTTGATTTTGGTGCCAAAACAAACTCCCATTGACGTCAATGGGGTGGAGAC
TTGGAAATCCCCGTGAGTCAAACCGCTATCCACGCCCATTGGTGTACTGCCAAAACCGCATCACCATGGT
AATAGCGATGACTAATACGTAGATGTACTGCCAAGTAGGAAAGTCCCGTAAGGTCATGTACTGGGCATAA
TGCCAGGCGGGCCATTTACCGTCATTGACGTCAATAGGGGGCGGACTTGGCATATGATACACTTGATGTA
CTGCCAAGTGGGCAGTTTACCGTAAATACTCCACCCATTGACGTCAATGGAAAGTCCCTATTGGCGTTAC
TATGGGAACATACGTCATTATTGACGTCAATGGGCGGGGGTCGTTGGGCGGTCAGCCAGGCGGGCCATTT
ACCGTAAGTTATGTAACGCGGAACTCCATATATGGGCTATGAACTAATGACCCCGTAATTGATTACTATT
AATAACTAGTCAATAATCAATGTCAACATGGCGGTCATATTGGACATGAGCCAATATAAATGTACATATT
ATGATATAGATACAACGTATGCAATGGCCAATAGCCAATATTGATTTATGCTATATAACCAATGACTAAT
ATGGCTAATTGCCAATATTGATTCAATGTATAGATCAGCTTGGCACTGGCCGTCGTTTTACAACGTCGTG
ACTGGGAAAACCCTGGCGTTACCCAACTTAATCGCCTTGCAGCACATCCCCCTTTCGCCAGCTGGCGTAA
TAGCGAAGAGGCCCGCACCGATCGCCCTTCCCAACAGTTGCGCAGCCTGAATGGCGAATGGAAATTGTAA
GCGTTAATATTTTGTTAAAATTCGCGTTAAATTTTTGTTAAATCAGCTCATTTTTTAACCAATAGGCCGA
AATCGGCAAAATCCCTTATAAATCAAAAGAATAGACCGAGATAGGGT
[37 nt withheld, positions 2568-2604]
AAAGAACGTGGACTCCAACGTCAAAGG
[49 nt withheld, positions 2632-2680]
T
[91 nt withheld, positions 2682-2772]
G
[124 nt withheld, positions 2774-2897]
CAGGTGGCACTTTTCGGGGAAATGTGCGCGGAACCCCTATTTGTTTATTTTTCTAAATACATTCAAATAT
GTATCCGCTCATGAGACAATAACCCTGATAAATGCTTCAATAATATTGAAAAAGGAAGAGTATGAGTATT
CAACATTTCCGTGTCGCCCTTATTCCCTTTTTTGCGGCATTTTGCCTTCCTGTTTTTGCTCACCCAGAAA
CGCTGGTGAAAGTAAAAGATGCTGAAGATCAGTTGGGTGCACGAGTGGGTTACATCGAACTGGATCTCAA
CAGCGGTAAGATCCTTGAGAGTTTTCGCCCCGAAGAACGTTTTCCAATGATGAGCACTTTTAAAGTTCTG
CTATGTGGCGCGGTATTATCCCGTATTGACGCCGGGCAAGAGCAACTCGGTCGCCGCATACACTATTCTC
AGAATGACTTGGTTGAGTACTCACCAGTCACAGAAAAGCATCTTACGGATGGCATGACAGTAAGAGAATT
ATGCAGTGCTGCCATAACCATGAGTGATAACACTGCGGCCAACTTACTTCTGACAACGATCGGAGGACCG
AAGGAGCTAACCGCTTTTTTGCACAACATGGGGGATCATGTAACTCGCCTTGATCGTTGGGAACCGGAGC
TGAATGAAGCCATACCAAACGACGAGCGTGACACCACGATGCCTGTAGCAATGGCAACAACGTTGCGCAA
ACTATTAACTGGCGAACTACTTACTCTAGCTTCCCGGCAACAATTAATAGACTGGATGGAGGCGGATAAA
GTTGCAGGACCACTTCTGCGCTCGGCCCTTCCGGCTGGCTGGTTTATTGCTGATAAATCTGGAGCCGGTG
AGCGTGGGTCTCGCGGTATCATTGCAGCACTGGGGCCAGATGGTAAGCCCTCCCGTATCGTAGTTATCTA
CACGACGGGGAGTCAGGCAACTATGGATGAACGAAATAGACAGATCGCTGAGATAGGTGCCTCACTGATT
AAGCATTGGTAACTGTCAGACCAAGTTTACTCATATATACTTTAGATTGATTTAAAACTTCATTTTTAAT
TTAAAAGGATCTAGGTGAAGATCCTTTTTGATAATCTCATGACCAAAATCCCTTAACGTGAGTTTTCGTT
CCACTGAGCGTCAGACCCCGTAGAAAAGATCAAAGGATCTTCTTGAGATCCTTTTTTTCTGCGCGTAATC
TGCTGCTTGCAAACAAAAAAACCACCGCTACCAGCGGTGGTTTGTTTGCCGGATCAAGAGCTACCAACTC
TTTTTCCGAAGGTAACTGGCTTCAGCAGAGCGCAGATACCAAATACTGTTCTTCTAGTGTAGCCGTAGTT
AGGCCACCACTTCAAGAACTCTGTAGCACCGCCTACATACCTCGCTCTGCTAATCCTGTTACCAGTGGCT
GCTGCCAGTGGCGATAAGTCGTGTCTTACCGGGTTGGACTCAAGACGATAGTTACCGGATAAGGCGCAGC
GGTCGGGCTGAACGGGGGGTTCGTGCACACAGCCCAGCTTGGAGCGAACGACCTACACCGAACTGAGATA
CCTACAGCGTGAGCTATGAGAAAGCGCCACGCTTCCCGAAGGGAGAAAGGCGGACAGGTATCCGGTAAGC
GGCAGGGTCGGAACAGGAGAGCGCACGAGGGAGCTTCCAGGGGGAAACGCCTGGTATCTTTATAGTCCTG
TCGGGTTTCGCCACCTCTGACTTGAGCGTCGATTTTTGTGATGCTCGTCAGGGGGGCGGAGCCTATGGAA
AAACGCCAGCAACGCGGCCTTTTTACGGTTCCTGGCCTTTTGCTGGCCTTTTGCTCACATGTTCTTTCCT
GCGTTATCCCCTGATTCTGTGGATAACCGTATTACCGCCTTTGAGTGAGCTGATACCGCTCGCCGCAGCC
GAACGACCGAGCGCAGCGAGTCAGTGAGCGAGGAAGCGGAAGAGCGCCCAATACGCAAACCGCCTCTCCC
CGCGCGTTGGCCGATTCATTAATGCAGCTGGCACGACAGGTTTCCCGACTGGAAAGCGGGCAGTGAGCGC
AACGCAATTAATGTGAGTTAGCTCACTCATTAGGCACCCCAGGCTTTACACTTTATGCTTCCGGCTCGTA
TGTTGTGTGGAATTGTGAGCGGATAACAATTTCACACAGGAAACAGCTATGACATGATTACGAATTTAAT
ACGACTCACTATAGGGAATTAACTTTCTGGTTTTTCAGTTCCTCGAGGAGCTTTTTGCAAAAGCCTAGGC
CTCCAAAAAAGCCTCCTCACTACTTCTGGAATAGCTCAGAGGCCGAGGCGGCCTCGGCCTCTGCATAAAT
AAAAAAAAT
