>Addgene plasmid #22010 | pBiFC-VN173 | addgene partial sequence | sequence record 160885 | CMV-F 5'-CGCAAATGGGCGGTAGGCGTG-3'
CTATATAAGCAGAGCTCGTTTAGTGAACCGTCAGAATTGATCTACCATGGACTACAAAGACGATGACGAC
AAGCTTGCGGCCGCGAATTCATCGATAGATCTGATATCGGTACCAGTCGACTCTAGAAGATCCATCGCCA
CCATGGTGAGCAAGGGCGAGGAGCTGTTCACCGGGGTGGTGCCCATCCTGGTCGAGCTGGACGGCGACGT
AAACGGCCACAAGTTCAGCGTGTCCGGCGAGGGCGAGGGCGATGCCACCTACGGCAAGCTGACCCTGAAG
CTGATCTGCACCACCGGCAAGCTGCCCGTGCCCTGGCCCACCCTCGTGACCACCCTGGGCTACGGCCTGC
AGTGCTTCGCCCGCTACCCCGACCACATGAAGCAGCACGACTTCTTCAAGTCCGCCATGCCCGAAGGCTA
CGTCCAGGAGCGCACCATCTTCTTCAAGGACGACGGCAACTACAAGACCCGCGCCGAGGTGAAGTTCGAG
GGCGACACCCTGGTGAACCGCATCGAGCTGAAGGGCATCGACTTCAAGGAGGACGGCAACATCCTGGGGC
ACAAGCTGGAGTACAACTACAACAGCCACAACGTCTATATCACCGCCGACAAGCAGAAGAACGGCATCAA
GGCCAACTTCAAGATCCGCCACAACATCGAGTAGGGATCCCGGGTGGCATCCCTGTGACCCCTCCCCAGT
GCCTCTCCTGGCCCTGGAAGTTGCCACTCCAGTGCCCACCAGCCTTGTCCTAATAAAATTAAGTTGCATC
ATTTTGTCTGACTAGGTGTCCTTCTATAATATTATGGGGTGGAGGGGGGTGGTATGGAGCA
